>Addgene plasmid #152404 | pGBW-m4133141 | depositor full sequence | sequence record 295416 | Full Sequence
CACCATGTTTGTTTTTCTTGTTTTATTGCCACTAGTCTCTAGTCAGTGTGTTAATCTTACAACCAGAACT
CAATTACCCCCTGCATACACTAATTCTTTCACACGTGGTGTTTATTACCCTGACAAAGTTTTCAGATCCT
CAGTTTTACATTCAACTCAGGACTTGTTCTTACCTTTCTTTTCCAATGTTACTTGGTTCCATGCTATACA
TGTCTCTGGGACCAATGGTACTAAGAGGTTTGATAACCCTGTCCTACCATTTAATGATGGTGTTTATTTT
GCTTCCACTGAGAAGTCTAACATAATAAGAGGCTGGATTTTTGGTACTACTTTAGATTCGAAGACCCAGT
CCCTACTTATTGTTAATAACGCTACTAATGTTGTTATTAAAGTCTGTGAATTTCAATTTTGTAATGATCC
ATTTTTGGGTGTTTATTACCACAAAAACAACAAAAGTTGGATGGAAAGTGAGTTCAGAGTTTATTCTAGT
GCGAATAATTGCACTTTTGAATATGTCTCTCAGCCTTTTCTTATGGACCTTGAAGGAAAACAGGGTAATT
TCAAAAATCTTAGGGAATTTGTGTTTAAGAATATTGATGGTTATTTTAAAATATATTCTAAGCACACGCC
TATTAATTTAGTGCGTGATCTCCCTCAGGGTTTTTCGGCTTTAGAACCATTGGTAGATTTGCCAATAGGT
ATTAACATCACTAGGTTTCAAACTTTACTTGCTTTACATAGAAGTTATTTGACTCCTGGTGATTCTTCTT
CAGGTTGGACAGCTGGTGCTGCAGCTTATTATGTGGGTTATCTTCAACCTAGGACTTTTCTATTAAAATA
TAATGAAAATGGAACCATTACAGATGCTGTAGACTGTGCACTTGACCCTCTCTCAGAAACAAAGTGTACG
TTGAAATCCTTCACTGTAGAAAAAGGAATCTATCAAACTTCTAACTTTAGAGTCCAACCAACAGAATCTA
TTGTTAGATTTCCTAATATTACAAACTTGTGCCCTTTTGGTGAAGTTTTTAACGCCACCAGATTTGCATC
TGTTTATGCTTGGAACAGGAAGAGAATCAGCAACTGTGTTGCTGATTATTCTGTCCTATATAATTCCGCA
TCATTTTCCACTTTTAAGTGTTATGGAGTGTCTCCTACTAAATTAAATGATCTCTGCTTTACTAATGTCT
ATGCAGATTCATTTGTAATTAGAGGTGATGAAGTCAGACAAATCGCTCCAGGGCAAACTGGAAAGATTGC
TGATTATAATTATAAATTACCAGATGATTTTACAGGCTGCGTTATAGCTTGGAATTCTAACAATCTTGAT
TCTAAGGTTGGTGGTAATTATAATTACCTGTATAGATTGTTTAGGAAGTCTAATCTCAAACCTTTTGAGA
GAGATATTTCAACTGAAATCTATCAGGCCGGTAGCACACCTTGTAATGGTGTTGAAGGTTTTAATTGTTA
CTTTCCTTTACAATCATATGGTTTCCAACCCACTAATGGTGTTGGTTACCAACCATACAGAGTAGTAGTA
CTTTCTTTTGAACTTCTACATGCACCAGCAACTGTTTGTGGACCTAAAAAGTCTACTAATTTGGTTAAAA
ACAAATGTGTCAATTTCAACTTCAATGGTTTAACAGGCACAGGTGTTCTTACTGAGTCTAACAAAAAGTT
TCTGCCTTTCCAACAATTTGGCAGAGACATTGCTGACACTACTGATGCTGTCCGTGATCCACAGACACTT
GAGATTCTTGACATTACACCATGTTCTTTTGGTGGTGTCAGTGTTATAACACCAGGAACAAATACTTCTA
ACCAGGTTGCTGTTCTTTATCAGGATGTTAACTGCACAGAAGTCCCTGTTGCTATTCATGCAGATCAACT
TACTCCTACTTGGCGTGTTTATTCTACAGGTTCTAATGTTTTTCAAACACGTGCAGGCTGTTTAATAGGG
GCTGAACATGTCAACAACTCATATGAGTGTGACATACCCATTGGTGCAGGTATATGCGCTAGTTATCAGA
CTCAGACTAATTCTCCTCGGCGGGCACGTAGTGTAGCTAGTCAATCCATCATTGCCTACACTATGTCACT
TGGTGCAGAAAATTCAGTTGCTTACTCTAATAACTCTATTGCCATACCCACAAATTTTACTATTAGTGTT
ACCACAGAAATTCTACCAGTGTCTATGACCAAGACATCAGTAGATTGTACAATGTACATTTGTGGTGATT
CAACTGAATGCAGCAATCTTTTGTTGCAATATGGCAGTTTTTGTACACAATTAAACCGTGCTTTAACTGG
AATAGCTGTTGAACAAGACAAAAACACCCAAGAAGTTTTTGCACAAGTCAAACAAATTTACAAAACACCA
CCAATTAAAGATTTTGGTGGTTTTAATTTTTCACAAATATTACCAGATCCATCAAAACCAAGCAAGAGGT
CATTTATTGAAGATCTACTTTTCAACAAAGTGACACTTGCAGATGCTGGCTTCATCAAACAATATGGTGA
TTGCCTTGGTGATATTGCTGCTAGAGACCTCATTTGTGCACAAAAGTTTAACGGCCTTACTGTTTTGCCA
CCTTTGCTCACAGATGAAATGATTGCTCAATACACTTCTGCACTGTTAGCGGGTACAATCACTTCTGGTT
GGACCTTTGGTGCAGGTGCTGCATTACAAATACCATTTGCTATGCAAATGGCTTATAGGTTTAATGGTAT
TGGAGTTACACAGAATGTTCTCTATGAGAACCAAAAATTGATTGCCAACCAATTTAATAGTGCTATTGGC
AAAATTCAAGACTCACTTTCTTCCACAGCAAGTGCACTTGGAAAACTTCAAGATGTGGTCAACCAAAATG
CACAAGCTTTAAACACGCTTGTTAAACAACTTAGCTCCAATTTTGGTGCAATTTCAAGTGTTTTAAATGA
TATCCTTTCACGTCTTGACAAAGTTGAGGCTGAAGTGCAAATTGATAGGTTGATCACAGGCAGACTTCAA
AGTTTGCAGACATATGTGACTCAACAATTAATTAGAGCTGCAGAAATCAGAGCTTCTGCTAATCTTGCTG
CTACTAAAATGTCAGAGTGTGTACTTGGACAATCAAAAAGAGTTGATTTTTGTGGAAAGGGCTATCATCT
TATGTCCTTCCCTCAGTCAGCACCTCATGGTGTAGTCTTCTTGCATGTGACTTATGTCCCTGCACAAGAA
AAGAACTTCACAACTGCTCCTGCCATTTGTCATGATGGAAAAGCACACTTTCCTCGTGAAGGTGTCTTTG
TTTCAAATGGCACACACTGGTTTGTAACACAAAGGAATTTTTATGAACCACAAATCATTACTACAGACAA
CACATTTGTGTCTGGTAACTGTGATGTTGTAATAGGAATTGTCAACAACACAGTTTATGATCCTTTGCAA
CCTGAATTAGACTCATTCAAGGAGGAGTTAGATAAATATTTTAAGAATCATACATCACCAGATGTTGATT
TAGGTGACATCTCTGGCATTAATGCTTCAGTTGTAAACATTCAAAAAGAAATTGACCGCCTCAATGAGGT
TGCCAAGAATTTAAATGAATCTCTCATCGATCTCCAAGAACTTGGAAAGTATGAGCAGTATATAAAATGG
CCATGGTACATTTGGCTAGGTTTTATAGCTGGCTTGATTGCCATAGTAATGGTGACAATTATGCTTTGCT
GTATGACCAGTTGCTGTAGTTGTCTCAAGGGCTGTTGTTCTTGTGGATCCTGCTGCAAATTTGATGAAGA
CGACTCTGAGCCAGTGCTCAAAGGAGTCAAATTACATTACACAGAAAACCTTTACTTTCAGTCGATGGAT
TATAAGGACCACGATGGAGACTACAAAGATCATGACATTGATTACAAGGACGACGATGACAAATAAGCTA
GCTTGACTGACTGAGATACAGCGTACCTTCAGCTCACAGACATGATAAGATACATTGATGAGTTTGGACA
AACCACAACTAGAATGCAGTGAAAAAAATGCTTTATTTGTGAAATTTGTGATGCTATTGCTTTATTTGTA
ACCATTATAAGCTGCAATAAACAAGTTAACAACAACAATTGCATTCATTTTATGTTTCAGGTTCAGGGGG
AGGTGTGGGAGGTTTTTTAAAGCAAGTAAAACCTCTACAAATGTGGTATTGGCCCATCTCTATCGGTATC
GTAGCATAACCCCTTGGGGCCTCTAAACGGGTCTTGAGGGGTTTTTTGTGCCCCTCGGGCCGGATTGCTA
TCTACCGGCATTGGCGCAGAAAAAAATGCCTGATGCGACGCTGCGCGTCTTATACTCCCACATATGCCAG
ATTCAGCAACGGATACGGCTTCCCCAACTTGCCCACTTCCATACGTGTCCTCCTTACCAGAAATTTATCC
TTAAGGTCGTCAGCTATCCTGCAGGCGATCTCTCGATTTCGATCAAGACATTCCTTTAATGGTCTTTTCT
GGACACCACTAGGGGTCAGAAGTAGTTCATCAAACTTTCTTCCCTCCCTAATCTCATTGGTTACCTTGGG
CTATCGAAACTTAATTAACCAGTCAAGTCAGCTACTTGGCGAGATCGACTTGTCTGGGTTTCGACTACGC
TCAGAATTGCGTCAGTCAAGTTCGATCTGGTCCTTGCTATTGCACCCGTTCTCCGATTACGAGTTTCATT
TAAATCATGTGAGCAAAAGGCCAGCAAAAGGCCAGGAACCGTAAAAAGGCCGCGTTGCTGGCGTTTTTCC
ATAGGCTCCGCCCCCCTGACGAGCATCACAAAAATCGACGCTCAAGTCAGAGGTGGCGAAACCCGACAGG
ACTATAAAGATACCAGGCGTTTCCCCCTGGAAGCTCCCTCGTGCGCTCTCCTGTTCCGACCCTGCCGCTT
ACCGGATACCTGTCCGCCTTTCTCCCTTCGGGAAGCGTGGCGCTTTCTCATAGCTCACGCTGTAGGTATC
TCAGTTCGGTGTAGGTCGTTCGCTCCAAGCTGGGCTGTGTGCACGAACCCCCCGTTCAGCCCGACCGCTG
CGCCTTATCCGGTAACTATCGTCTTGAGTCCAACCCGGTAAGACACGACTTATCGCCACTGGCAGCAGCC
ACTGGTAACAGGATTAGCAGAGCGAGGTATGTAGGCGGTGCTACAGAGTTCTTGAAGTGGTGGCCTAACT
ACGGCTACACTAGAAGAACAGTATTTGGTATCTGCGCTCTGCTGAAGCCAGTTACCTTCGGAAAAAGAGT
TGGTAGCTCTTGATCCGGCAAACAAACCACCGCTGGTAGCGGTGGTTTTTTTGTTTGCAAGCAGCAGATT
ACGCGCAGAAAAAAAGGATCTCAAGAAGATCCTTTGATCTTTTCTACGGGGTCTGACGCTCAGTGGAACG
AAAACTCACGTTAAGGGATTTTGGTCATGAGATTATCAAAAAGGATCTTCACCTAGATCCTTTTAAATTA
AAAATGAAGTTTTAAATCAATCTAAAGTATATATGAGTAAACTTGGTCTGACAGTTACCAATGCTTAATC
AGTGAGGCACCTATCTCAGCGATCTGTCTATTTCGTTCATCCATAGTTGCATTTAAATTTCCGAACTCTC
CAAGGCCCTCGTCGGAAAATCTTCAAACCTTTCGTCCGATCCATCTTGCAGGCTACCTCTCGAACGAACT
ATCGCAAGTCTCTTGGCCGGCCTTGCGCCTTGGCTATTGCTTGGCAGCGCCTATCGCCAGGTATTACTCC
AATCCCGAATATCCGAGATCGGGATCACCCGAGAGAAGTTCAACCTACATCCTCAATCCCGATCTATCCG
AGATCCGAGGAATATCGAAATCGGGGCGCGCCTGGCCTCCGCGCCGGGTTTTGGCGCCTCCCGCGGGCGC
CCCCCTCGTCACGGCGAGCGCTGCCACGTCAGACGAAGGGCGCAGGAGCGTCCTGATCCTTCCGCCCGGA
CGCTCAGGACAGCGGCCCGCTGCTCATAAGACTCGGCCTTAGAACCCCAGTATCAGCAGAAGGACATTTT
AGGACGGGACTTGGGTGACTCTAGGGCACTGGTTTTCTTTCCAGAGAGCGGAACAGGCGAGGAAAAGTAG
TCCCTTCTCGGCGATTCTGCGGAGGGATCTCCGTGGGGCGGTGAACGCCGATGATTATATAAGGACGCGC
CGGGTGTGGCACAGCTAGTTCCGTCGCAGCCGGGATTTGGGTCGCGGTTCTTGTTTGTGGATCGCTGTGA
TCGTCACTTGGTGAGTAGCGGGCTGCTGGGCTGGCCGGGGCTTTCGTGGCCGCCGGGCCGCTCGGTGGGA
CGGAAGCGTGTGGAGAGACCGCCAAGGGCTGTAGTCTGGGTCCGCGAGCAAGGTTGCCCTGAACTGGGGG
TTGGGGGGAGCGCAGCAAAATGGCGGCTGTTCCCGAGTCTTGAATGGAAGACGCTTGTGAGGCGGGCTGT
GAGGTCGTTGAAACAAGGTGGGGGGCATGGTGGGCGGCAAGAACCCAAGGTCTTGAGCCCTTCGCTAATG
CGGGAAAGCTCTTATTCGGGTGAGATGGGCTGGGCACCATCTGGGGACCCTGACGTGAAGTTTGTCACTG
ACTGGAGAACTCGGTTTGTCGTCTGTTGCGGGGGCGGCAGTTATGGCGGTGCCGTTGGGCAGTGCACCCG
TACCTTTGGGAGCGCGCGCCCTCGTCGTGTCGTGACGTCACCCGTTCTGTTGGCTTATAATGCAGGGTGG
GGCCACCTGCCGGTAGGTGTGCGGTAGGCTTTTCTCCGTCGCAGGACGCAGGGTTCGGGCCTAGGGTAGG
CTCTCCTGAATCGACAGGCGCCGGACCTCTGGTGAGGGGAGGGATAAGTGAGGCGTCAGTTTCTTTGGTC
GGTTTTATGTACCTATCTTCTTAAGTAGCTGAAGCTCCGGTTTTGAACTATGCGCTCGGGGTTGGCGAGT
GTGTTTTGTGAAGTTTTTTAGGCACCTTTTGAAATGTAATCATTTGGGTCAATATGTAATTTTCAGTGTT
AGACTTGTAAATTGTCCGCTAAATTCTGGCCGTTTTTGGCTTTTTTGTTAGACAACATGACCGAGTACAA
GCCCACGGTGCGCCTCGCCACCCGCGACGACGTCCCCAGGGCCGTACGCACCCTCGCCGCCGCGTTCGCC
GACTACCCCGCCACGCGCCACACCGTCGATCCGGACCGCCACATCGAGCGGGTCACCGAGCTGCAAGAAC
TCTTCCTCACGCGCGTCGGGCTCGACATCGGCAAGGTGTGGGTCGCGGACGACGGCGCCGCGGTGGCGGT
CTGGACCACGCCGGAGAGCGTCGAAGCGGGGGCGGTGTTCGCCGAGATCGGCCCGCGCATGGCCGAGTTG
AGCGGTTCCCGGCTGGCCGCGCAGCAACAGATGGAGGGCCTCCTGGCGCCGCACCGGCCCAAGGAGCCCG
CGTGGTTCCTGGCCACCGTCGGCGTCTCGCCCGACCACCAGGGCAAGGGTCTGGGCAGCGCCGTCGTGCT
CCCCGGAGTGGAGGCCGCCGAGCGCGCCGGGGTGCCCGCCTTCCTGGAGACCTCCGCGCCCCGCAACCTC
CCCTTCTACGAGCGGCTCGGCTTCACCGTCACCGCCGACGTCGAGGTGCCCGAAGGACCGCGCACCTGGT
GCATGACCCGCAAGCCCGGTGCCTAGGCTAGTATGTAAGCCTAGTCTTAGATAATAAAATCGCTATCCAT
CGAAGATGGATGTGTGTTGGTTTTTTGTGTGTGTAACGCTAGGCGCGCCTGGTGTACCGAGAACGATCCT
CTCAGTGCGAGTCTCGACGATCCATATCGTTGCTTGGCAGTCAGCCAGTCGGAATCCAGCTTGGGACCCA
GGAAGTCCAATCGTCAGATATTGTACTCAAGCCTGGTCACGGCAGCGTACCGATCTGTTTAAACCTAGAT
ATTGATAGTCTGATCGGTCAACGTATAATCGAGTCCTAGCTTTTGCAAACATCTATCAAGAGACAGGATC
AGCAGGAGGCTTTCGCATGAGTATTCAACATTTCCGTGTCGCCCTTATTCCCTTTTTTGCGGCATTTTGC
CTTCCTGTTTTTGCTCACCCAGAAACGCTGGTGAAAGTAAAAGATGCTGAAGATCAGTTGGGTGCGCGAG
TGGGTTACATCGAACTGGATCTCAACAGCGGTAAGATCCTTGAGAGTTTTCGCCCCGAAGAACGCTTTCC
AATGATGAGCACTTTTAAAGTTCTGCTATGTGGCGCGGTATTATCCCGTATTGACGCCGGGCAAGAGCAA
CTCGGTCGCCGCATACACTATTCTCAGAATGACTTGGTTGAGTATTCACCAGTCACAGAAAAGCATCTTA
CGGATGGCATGACAGTAAGAGAATTATGCAGTGCTGCCATAACCATGAGTGATAACACTGCGGCCAACTT
ACTTCTGACAACGATTGGAGGACCGAAGGAGCTAACCGCTTTTTTGCACAACATGGGGGATCATGTAACT
CGCCTTGATCGTTGGGAACCGGAGCTGAATGAAGCCATACCAAACGACGAGCGTGACACCACGATGCCTG
TAGCAATGGCAACAACCTTGCGTAAACTATTAACTGGCGAACTACTTACTCTAGCTTCCCGGCAACAGTT
GATAGACTGGATGGAGGCGGATAAAGTTGCAGGACCACTTCTGCGCTCGGCCCTTCCGGCTGGCTGGTTT
ATTGCTGATAAATCTGGAGCCGGTGAGCGTGGGTCTCGCGGTATCATTGCAGCACTGGGGCCAGATGGTA
AGCCCTCCCGTATCGTAGTTATCTACACGACGGGGAGTCAGGCAACTATGGATGAACGAAATAGACAGAT
CGCTGAGATAGGTGCCTCACTGATTAAGCATTGGTAACCGATTCTAGGTGCATTGGCGCAGAAAAAAATG
CCTGATGCGACGCTGCGCGTCTTATACTCCCACATATGCCAGATTCAGCAACGGATACGGCTTCCCCAAC
TTGCCCACTTCCATACGTGTCCTCCTTACCAGAAATTTATCCTTAAGATCGTTTAAACTCGACTCTGGCT
CTATCGAATCTCCGTCGTTTCGAGCTTACGCGAACAGCCGTGGCGCTCATTTGCTCGTCGGGCATCGAAT
CTCGTCAGCTATCGTCAGCTTACCTTTTTGGCAGCGATCGCGGCTCCCGACATCTTGGACCATTAGCTCC
ACAGGTATCTTCTTCCCTCTAGTGGTCATAACAGCAGCTTCAGCTACCTCTCAATTCAAAAAACCCCTCA
AGACCCGTTTAGAGGCCCCAAGGGGTTATGCTATCAATCGTTGCGTTACACACACAAAAAACCAACACAC
ATCCATCTTCGATGGATAGCGATTTTATTATCTAACTGCTGATCGAGTGTAGCCAGATCTAGTAATCAAT
TACGGGGTCATTAGTTCATAGCCCATATATGGAGTTCCGCGTTACATAACTTACGGTAAATGGCCCGCCT
GGCTGACCGCCCAACGACCCCCGCCCATTGACGTCAATAATGACGTATGTTCCCATAGTAACGCCAATAG
GGACTTTCCATTGACGTCAATGGGTGGAGTATTTACGGTAAACTGCCCACTTGGCAGTACATCAAGTGTA
TCATATGCCAAGTACGCCCCCTATTGACGTCAATGACGGTAAATGGCCCGCCTGGCATTATGCCCAGTAC
ATGACCTTATGGGACTTTCCTACTTGGCAGTACATCTACGTATTAGTCATCGCTATTACCATGCTGATGC
GGTTTTGGCAGTACATCAATGGGCGTGGATAGCGGTTTGACTCACGGGGATTTCCAAGTCTCCACCCCAT
TGACGTCAATGGGAGTTTGTTTTGGCACCAAAATCAACGGGACTTTCCAAAATGTCGTAACAACTCCGCC
CCATTGACGCAAATGGGCGGTAGGCGTGTACGGTGGGAGGTCTATATAAGCAGAGCTGGTTTAGTGAACC
GTCAGATCAGATCTTTGTCGATCCTACCATCCACTCGACACACCCGCCAGCGGCCGC
Features (pLannotate 1.2.2; 20 found; start..end, strand, type, name):
      5..3823    +  CDS            S: SPIKE_SARS2 - Experimental evidence at protein level: Swiss-Prot protein existence level 1. [Spike glycoprotein]: May down-regulate host tetherin (BST2) by lysosomal degradation, thereby counteracting its antiviral activity. From Severe acute respiratory syndrome coronavirus 2 (2019-nCoV) (SARS-CoV-2).
   3890..3912    +  CDS            FLAG (fragment): FLAG® epitope tag, followed by an enterokinase cleavage site
   3966..4087    -  polyA_signal   SV40 poly(A) signal: SV40 polyadenylation signal
   4110..4179    -  CDS            large T antigen (fragment): large T antigen from SV40 (simian virus 40)
   4202..4248    +  terminator     T7 terminator: transcription terminator for bacteriophage T7 RNA polymerase
   4278..4414    +  terminator     rrnG terminator: transcription terminator from the E. coli ribosomal RNA rrnG operon (Albrechtsen et al., 1991)
   4459..4530    +  misc_feature   3' β-globin insulator: insulator downstream of the human β-globin locus (Farrell et al., 2002)
   4756..5344    -  rep_origin     ori: high-copy-number ColE1/pMB1/pBR322/pUC origin of replication
   5516..5580    -  CDS            bla(M) (fragment): β-lactamase lacking the signal sequence; bla(M); allows cytosolic expression of β-lactamase
   5844..7053    +  promoter       UbC promoter: human ubiquitin C promoter
   7057..7654    +  CDS            PuroR (fragment): puromycin N-acetyltransferase; pac from Streptomyces; confers resistance to puromycin
   7683..7731    +  polyA_signal   poly(A) signal: synthetic polyadenylation signal
   7997..8857    +  CDS            AmpR: β-lactamase; bla; confers resistance to ampicillin, carbenicillin, and related antibiotics
   8870..9006    +  terminator     rrnG terminator: transcription terminator from the E. coli ribosomal RNA rrnG operon (Albrechtsen et al., 1991)
   9151..9222    +  misc_feature   5' β-globin insulator: insulator upstream of the human β-globin locus (Farrell et al., 2002)
   9227..9273    -  terminator     T7 terminator: transcription terminator for bacteriophage T7 RNA polymerase
   9291..9339    -  polyA_signal   poly(A) signal: synthetic polyadenylation signal
   9420..9723    +  enhancer       CMV enhancer: human cytomegalovirus immediate early enhancer
   9796..9813    -  promoter       CMV promoter (fragment): human cytomegalovirus (CMV) immediate early promoter
   9876..9927    +  promoter       CMVd2 promoter: truncated human cytomegalovirus (CMV) immediate early promoter that yields moderately reduced expression relative to the full-length promoter
