>Addgene plasmid #152404 | pGBW-m4133141 | addgene full sequence | sequence record 300236 | Addgene NGS Result
GCGAACAGCCGTGGCGCTCATTTGCTCGTCGGGCATCGAATCTCGTCAGCTATCGTCAGCTTACCTTTTT
GGCAGCGATCGCGGCTCCCGACATCTTGGACCATTAGCTCCACAGGTATCTTCTTCCCTCTAGTGGTCAT
AACAGCAGCTTCAGCTACCTCTCAATTCAAAAAACCCCTCAAGACCCGTTTAGAGGCCCCAAGGGGTTAT
GCTATCAATCGTTGCGTTACACACACAAAAAACCAACACACATCCATCTTCGATGGATAGCGATTTTATT
ATCTAACTGCTGATCGAGTGTAGCCAGATCTAGTAATCAATTACGGGGTCATTAGTTCATAGCCCATATA
TGGAGTTCCGCGTTACATAACTTACGGTAAATGGCCCGCCTGGCTGACCGCCCAACGACCCCCGCCCATT
GACGTCAATAATGACGTATGTTCCCATAGTAACGCCAATAGGGACTTTCCATTGACGTCAATGGGTGGAG
TATTTACGGTAAACTGCCCACTTGGCAGTACATCAAGTGTATCATATGCCAAGTACGCCCCCTATTGACG
TCAATGACGGTAAATGGCCCGCCTGGCATTATGCCCAGTACATGACCTTATGGGACTTTCCTACTTGGCA
GTACATCTACGTATTAGTCATCGCTATTACCATGCTGATGCGGTTTTGGCAGTACATCAATGGGCGTGGA
TAGCGGTTTGACTCACGGGGATTTCCAAGTCTCCACCCCATTGACGTCAATGGGAGTTTGTTTTGGCACC
AAAATCAACGGGACTTTCCAAAATGTCGTAACAACTCCGCCCCATTGACGCAAATGGGCGGTAGGCGTGT
ACGGTGGGAGGTCTATATAAGCAGAGCTGGTTTAGTGAACCGTCAGATCAGATCTTTGTCGATCCTACCA
TCCACTCGACACACCCGCCAGCGGCCGCCACCATGTTTGTTTTTCTTGTTTTATTGCCACTAGTCTCTAG
TCAGTGTGTTAATCTTACAACCAGAACTCAATTACCCCCTGCATACACTAATTCTTTCACACGTGGTGTT
TATTACCCTGACAAAGTTTTCAGATCCTCAGTTTTACATTCAACTCAGGACTTGTTCTTACCTTTCTTTT
CCAATGTTACTTGGTTCCATGCTATACATGTCTCTGGGACCAATGGTACTAAGAGGTTTGATAACCCTGT
CCTACCATTTAATGATGGTGTTTATTTTGCTTCCACTGAGAAGTCTAACATAATAAGAGGCTGGATTTTT
GGTACTACTTTAGATTCGAAGACCCAGTCCCTACTTATTGTTAATAACGCTACTAATGTTGTTATTAAAG
TCTGTGAATTTCAATTTTGTAATGATCCATTTTTGGGTGTTTATTACCACAAAAACAACAAAAGTTGGAT
GGAAAGTGAGTTCAGAGTTTATTCTAGTGCGAATAATTGCACTTTTGAATATGTCTCTCAGCCTTTTCTT
ATGGACCTTGAAGGAAAACAGGGTAATTTCAAAAATCTTAGGGAATTTGTGTTTAAGAATATTGATGGTT
ATTTTAAAATATATTCTAAGCACACGCCTATTAATTTAGTGCGTGATCTCCCTCAGGGTTTTTCGGCTTT
AGAACCATTGGTAGATTTGCCAATAGGTATTAACATCACTAGGTTTCAAACTTTACTTGCTTTACATAGA
AGTTATTTGACTCCTGGTGATTCTTCTTCAGGTTGGACAGCTGGTGCTGCAGCTTATTATGTGGGTTATC
TTCAACCTAGGACTTTTCTATTAAAATATAATGAAAATGGAACCATTACAGATGCTGTAGACTGTGCACT
TGACCCTCTCTCAGAAACAAAGTGTACGTTGAAATCCTTCACTGTAGAAAAAGGAATCTATCAAACTTCT
AACTTTAGAGTCCAACCAACAGAATCTATTGTTAGATTTCCTAATATTACAAACTTGTGCCCTTTTGGTG
AAGTTTTTAACGCCACCAGATTTGCATCTGTTTATGCTTGGAACAGGAAGAGAATCAGCAACTGTGTTGC
TGATTATTCTGTCCTATATAATTCCGCATCATTTTCCACTTTTAAGTGTTATGGAGTGTCTCCTACTAAA
TTAAATGATCTCTGCTTTACTAATGTCTATGCAGATTCATTTGTAATTAGAGGTGATGAAGTCAGACAAA
TCGCTCCAGGGCAAACTGGAAAGATTGCTGATTATAATTATAAATTACCAGATGATTTTACAGGCTGCGT
TATAGCTTGGAATTCTAACAATCTTGATTCTAAGGTTGGTGGTAATTATAATTACCTGTATAGATTGTTT
AGGAAGTCTAATCTCAAACCTTTTGAGAGAGATATTTCAACTGAAATCTATCAGGCCGGTAGCACACCTT
GTAATGGTGTTGAAGGTTTTAATTGTTACTTTCCTTTACAATCATATGGTTTCCAACCCACTAATGGTGT
TGGTTACCAACCATACAGAGTAGTAGTACTTTCTTTTGAACTTCTACATGCACCAGCAACTGTTTGTGGA
CCTAAAAAGTCTACTAATTTGGTTAAAAACAAATGTGTCAATTTCAACTTCAATGGTTTAACAGGCACAG
GTGTTCTTACTGAGTCTAACAAAAAGTTTCTGCCTTTCCAACAATTTGGCAGAGACATTGCTGACACTAC
TGATGCTGTCCGTGATCCACAGACACTTGAGATTCTTGACATTACACCATGTTCTTTTGGTGGTGTCAGT
GTTATAACACCAGGAACAAATACTTCTAACCAGGTTGCTGTTCTTTATCAGGATGTTAACTGCACAGAAG
TCCCTGTTGCTATTCATGCAGATCAACTTACTCCTACTTGGCGTGTTTATTCTACAGGTTCTAATGTTTT
TCAAACACGTGCAGGCTGTTTAATAGGGGCTGAACATGTCAACAACTCATATGAGTGTGACATACCCATT
GGTGCAGGTATATGCGCTAGTTATCAGACTCAGACTAATTCTCCTCGGCGGGCACGTAGTGTAGCTAGTC
AATCCATCATTGCCTACACTATGTCACTTGGTGCAGAAAATTCAGTTGCTTACTCTAATAACTCTATTGC
CATACCCACAAATTTTACTATTAGTGTTACCACAGAAATTCTACCAGTGTCTATGACCAAGACATCAGTA
GATTGTACAATGTACATTTGTGGTGATTCAACTGAATGCAGCAATCTTTTGTTGCAATATGGCAGTTTTT
GTACACAATTAAACCGTGCTTTAACTGGAATAGCTGTTGAACAAGACAAAAACACCCAAGAAGTTTTTGC
ACAAGTCAAACAAATTTACAAAACACCACCAATTAAAGATTTTGGTGGTTTTAATTTTTCACAAATATTA
CCAGATCCATCAAAACCAAGCAAGAGGTCATTTATTGAAGATCTACTTTTCAACAAAGTGACACTTGCAG
ATGCTGGCTTCATCAAACAATATGGTGATTGCCTTGGTGATATTGCTGCTAGAGACCTCATTTGTGCACA
AAAGTTTAACGGCCTTACTGTTTTGCCACCTTTGCTCACAGATGAAATGATTGCTCAATACACTTCTGCA
CTGTTAGCGGGTACAATCACTTCTGGTTGGACCTTTGGTGCAGGTGCTGCATTACAAATACCATTTGCTA
TGCAAATGGCTTATAGGTTTAATGGTATTGGAGTTACACAGAATGTTCTCTATGAGAACCAAAAATTGAT
TGCCAACCAATTTAATAGTGCTATTGGCAAAATTCAAGACTCACTTTCTTCCACAGCAAGTGCACTTGGA
AAACTTCAAGATGTGGTCAACCAAAATGCACAAGCTTTAAACACGCTTGTTAAACAACTTAGCTCCAATT
TTGGTGCAATTTCAAGTGTTTTAAATGATATCCTTTCACGTCTTGACAAAGTTGAGGCTGAAGTGCAAAT
TGATAGGTTGATCACAGGCAGACTTCAAAGTTTGCAGACATATGTGACTCAACAATTAATTAGAGCTGCA
GAAATCAGAGCTTCTGCTAATCTTGCTGCTACTAAAATGTCAGAGTGTGTACTTGGACAATCAAAAAGAG
TTGATTTTTGTGGAAAGGGCTATCATCTTATGTCCTTCCCTCAGTCAGCACCTCATGGTGTAGTCTTCTT
GCATGTGACTTATGTCCCTGCACAAGAAAAGAACTTCACAACTGCTCCTGCCATTTGTCATGATGGAAAA
GCACACTTTCCTCGTGAAGGTGTCTTTGTTTCAAATGGCACACACTGGTTTGTAACACAAAGGAATTTTT
ATGAACCACAAATCATTACTACAGACAACACATTTGTGTCTGGTAACTGTGATGTTGTAATAGGAATTGT
CAACAACACAGTTTATGATCCTTTGCAACCTGAATTAGACTCATTCAAGGAGGAGTTAGATAAATATTTT
AAGAATCATACATCACCAGATGTTGATTTAGGTGACATCTCTGGCATTAATGCTTCAGTTGTAAACATTC
AAAAAGAAATTGACCGCCTCAATGAGGTTGCCAAGAATTTAAATGAATCTCTCATCGATCTCCAAGAACT
TGGAAAGTATGAGCAGTATATAAAATGGCCATGGTACATTTGGCTAGGTTTTATAGCTGGCTTGATTGCC
ATAGTAATGGTGACAATTATGCTTTGCTGTATGACCAGTTGCTGTAGTTGTCTCAAGGGCTGTTGTTCTT
GTGGATCCTGCTGCAAATTTGATGAAGACGACTCTGAGCCAGTGCTCAAAGGAGTCAAATTACATTACAC
AGAAAACCTTTACTTTCAGTCGATGGATTATAAGGACCACGATGGAGACTACAAAGATCATGACATTGAT
TACAAGGACGACGATGACAAATAAGCTAGCTTGACTGACTGAGATACAGCGTACCTTCAGCTCACAGACA
TGATAAGATACATTGATGAGTTTGGACAAACCACAACTAGAATGCAGTGAAAAAAATGCTTTATTTGTGA
AATTTGTGATGCTATTGCTTTATTTGTAACCATTATAAGCTGCAATAAACAAGTTAACAACAACAATTGC
ATTCATTTTATGTTTCAGGTTCAGGGGGAGGTGTGGGAGGTTTTTTAAAGCAAGTAAAACCTCTACAAAT
GTGGTATTGGCCCATCTCTATCGGTATCGTAGCATAACCCCTTGGGGCCTCTAAACGGGTCTTGAGGGGT
TTTTTGTGCCCCTCGGGCCGGATTGCTATCTACCGGCATTGGCGCAGAAAAAAATGCCTGATGCGACGCT
GCGCGTCTTATACTCCCACATATGCCAGATTCAGCAACGGATACGGCTTCCCCAACTTGCCCACTTCCAT
ACGTGTCCTCCTTACCAGAAATTTATCCTTAAGGTCGTCAGCTATCCTGCAGGCGATCTCTCGATTTCGA
TCAAGACATTCCTTTAATGGTCTTTTCTGGACACCACTAGGGGTCAGAAGTAGTTCATCAAACTTTCTTC
CCTCCCTAATCTCATTGGTTACCTTGGGCTATCGAAACTTAATTAACCAGTCAAGTCAGCTACTTGGCGA
GATCGACTTGTCTGGGTTTCGACTACGCTCAGAATTGCGTCAGTCAAGTTCGATCTGGTCCTTGCTATTG
CACCCGTTCTCCGATTACGAGTTTCATTTAAATCATGTGAGCAAAAGGCCAGCAAAAGGCCAGGAACCGT
AAAAAGGCCGCGTTGCTGGCGTTTTTCCATAGGCTCCGCCCCCCTGACGAGCATCACAAAAATCGACGCT
CAAGTCAGAGGTGGCGAAACCCGACAGGACTATAAAGATACCAGGCGTTTCCCCCTGGAAGCTCCCTCGT
GCGCTCTCCTGTTCCGACCCTGCCGCTTACCGGATACCTGTCCGCCTTTCTCCCTTCGGGAAGCGTGGCG
CTTTCTCATAGCTCACGCTGTAGGTATCTCAGTTCGGTGTAGGTCGTTCGCTCCAAGCTGGGCTGTGTGC
ACGAACCCCCCGTTCAGCCCGACCGCTGCGCCTTATCCGGTAACTATCGTCTTGAGTCCAACCCGGTAAG
ACACGACTTATCGCCACTGGCAGCAGCCACTGGTAACAGGATTAGCAGAGCGAGGTATGTAGGCGGTGCT
ACAGAGTTCTTGAAGTGGTGGCCTAACTACGGCTACACTAGAAGAACAGTATTTGGTATCTGCGCTCTGC
TGAAGCCAGTTACCTTCGGAAAAAGAGTTGGTAGCTCTTGATCCGGCAAACAAACCACCGCTGGTAGCGG
TGGTTTTTTTGTTTGCAAGCAGCAGATTACGCGCAGAAAAAAAGGATCTCAAGAAGATCCTTTGATCTTT
TCTACGGGGTCTGACGCTCAGTGGAACGAAAACTCACGTTAAGGGATTTTGGTCATGAGATTATCAAAAA
GGATCTTCACCTAGATCCTTTTAAATTAAAAATGAAGTTTTAAATCAATCTAAAGTATATATGAGTAAAC
TTGGTCTGACAGTTACCAATGCTTAATCAGTGAGGCACCTATCTCAGCGATCTGTCTATTTCGTTCATCC
ATAGTTGCATTTAAATTTCCGAACTCTCCAAGGCCCTCGTCGGAAAATCTTCAAACCTTTCGTCCGATCC
ATCTTGCAGGCTACCTCTCGAACGAACTATCGCAAGTCTCTTGGCCGGCCTTGCGCCTTGGCTATTGCTT
GGCAGCGCCTATCGCCAGGTATTACTCCAATCCCGAATATCCGAGATCGGGATCACCCGAGAGAAGTTCA
ACCTACATCCTCAATCCCGATCTATCCGAGATCCGAGGAATATCGAAATCGGGGCGCGCCTGGCCTCCGC
GCCGGGTTTTGGCGCCTCCCGCGGGCGCCCCCCTCGTCACGGCGAGCGCTGCCACGTCAGACGAAGGGCG
CAGGAGCGTCCTGATCCTTCCGCCCGGACGCTCAGGACAGCGGCCCGCTGCTCATAAGACTCGGCCTTAG
AACCCCAGTATCAGCAGAAGGACATTTTAGGACGGGACTTGGGTGACTCTAGGGCACTGGTTTTCTTTCC
AGAGAGCGGAACAGGCGAGGAAAAGTAGTCCCTTCTCGGCGATTCTGCGGAGGGATCTCCGTGGGGCGGT
GAACGCCGATGATTATATAAGGACGCGCCGGGTGTGGCACAGCTAGTTCCGTCGCAGCCGGGATTTGGGT
CGCGGTTCTTGTTTGTGGATCGCTGTGATCGTCACTTGGTGAGTAGCGGGCTGCTGGGCTGGCCGGGGCT
TTCGTGGCCGCCGGGCCGCTCGGTGGGACGGAAGCGTGTGGAGAGACCGCCAAGGGCTGTAGTCTGGGTC
CGCGAGCAAGGTTGCCCTGAACTGGGGGTTGGGGGGAGCGCAGCAAAATGGCGGCTGTTCCCGAGTCTTG
AATGGAAGACGCTTGTGAGGCGGGCTGTGAGGTCGTTGAAACAAGGTGGGGGGCATGGTGGGCGGCAAGA
ACCCAAGGTCTTGAGCCCTTCGCTAATGCGGGAAAGCTCTTATTCGGGTGAGATGGGCTGGGCACCATCT
GGGGACCCTGACGTGAAGTTTGTCACTGACTGGAGAACTCGGTTTGTCGTCTGTTGCGGGGGCGGCAGTT
ATGGCGGTGCCGTTGGGCAGTGCACCCGTACCTTTGGGAGCGCGCGCCCTCGTCGTGTCGTGACGTCACC
CGTTCTGTTGGCTTATAATGCAGGGTGGGGCCACCTGCCGGTAGGTGTGCGGTAGGCTTTTCTCCGTCGC
AGGACGCAGGGTTCGGGCCTAGGGTAGGCTCTCCTGAATCGACAGGCGCCGGACCTCTGGTGAGGGGAGG
GATAAGTGAGGCGTCAGTTTCTTTGGTCGGTTTTATGTACCTATCTTCTTAAGTAGCTGAAGCTCCGGTT
TTGAACTATGCGCTCGGGGTTGGCGAGTGTGTTTTGTGAAGTTTTTTAGGCACCTTTTGAAATGTAATCA
TTTGGGTCAATATGTAATTTTCAGTGTTAGACTTGTAAATTGTCCGCTAAATTCTGGCCGTTTTTGGCTT
TTTTGTTAGACAACATGACCGAGTACAAGCCCACGGTGCGCCTCGCCACCCGCGACGACGTCCCCAGGGC
CGTACGCACCCTCGCCGCCGCGTTCGCCGACTACCCCGCCACGCGCCACACCGTCGATCCGGACCGCCAC
ATCGAGCGGGTCACCGAGCTGCAAGAACTCTTCCTCACGCGCGTCGGGCTCGACATCGGCAAGGTGTGGG
TCGCGGACGACGGCGCCGCGGTGGCGGTCTGGACCACGCCGGAGAGCGTCGAAGCGGGGGCGGTGTTCGC
CGAGATCGGCCCGCGCATGGCCGAGTTGAGCGGTTCCCGGCTGGCCGCGCAGCAACAGATGGAGGGCCTC
CTGGCGCCGCACCGGCCCAAGGAGCCCGCGTGGTTCCTGGCCACCGTCGGCGTCTCGCCCGACCACCAGG
GCAAGGGTCTGGGCAGCGCCGTCGTGCTCCCCGGAGTGGAGGCCGCCGAGCGCGCCGGGGTGCCCGCCTT
CCTGGAGACCTCCGCGCCCCGCAACCTCCCCTTCTACGAGCGGCTCGGCTTCACCGTCACCGCCGACGTC
GAGGTGCCCGAAGGACCGCGCACCTGGTGCATGACCCGCAAGCCCGGTGCCTAGGCTAGTATGTAAGCCT
AGTCTTAGATAATAAAATCGCTATCCATCGAAGATGGATGTGTGTTGGTTTTTTGTGTGTGTAACGCTAG
GCGCGCCTGGTGTACCGAGAACGATCCTCTCAGTGCGAGTCTCGACGATCCATATCGTTGCTTGGCAGTC
AGCCAGTCGGAATCCAGCTTGGGACCCAGGAAGTCCAATCGTCAGATATTGTACTCAAGCCTGGTCACGG
CAGCGTACCGATCTGTTTAAACCTAGATATTGATAGTCTGATCGGTCAACGTATAATCGAGTCCTAGCTT
TTGCAAACATCTATCAAGAGACAGGATCAGCAGGAGGCTTTCGCATGAGTATTCAACATTTCCGTGTCGC
CCTTATTCCCTTTTTTGCGGCATTTTGCCTTCCTGTTTTTGCTCACCCAGAAACGCTGGTGAAAGTAAAA
GATGCTGAAGATCAGTTGGGTGCGCGAGTGGGTTACATCGAACTGGATCTCAACAGCGGTAAGATCCTTG
AGAGTTTTCGCCCCGAAGAACGCTTTCCAATGATGAGCACTTTTAAAGTTCTGCTATGTGGCGCGGTATT
ATCCCGTATTGACGCCGGGCAAGAGCAACTCGGTCGCCGCATACACTATTCTCAGAATGACTTGGTTGAG
TATTCACCAGTCACAGAAAAGCATCTTACGGATGGCATGACAGTAAGAGAATTATGCAGTGCTGCCATAA
CCATGAGTGATAACACTGCGGCCAACTTACTTCTGACAACGATTGGAGGACCGAAGGAGCTAACCGCTTT
TTTGCACAACATGGGGGATCATGTAACTCGCCTTGATCGTTGGGAACCGGAGCTGAATGAAGCCATACCA
AACGACGAGCGTGACACCACGATGCCTGTAGCAATGGCAACAACCTTGCGTAAACTATTAACTGGCGAAC
TACTTACTCTAGCTTCCCGGCAACAGTTGATAGACTGGATGGAGGCGGATAAAGTTGCAGGACCACTTCT
GCGCTCGGCCCTTCCGGCTGGCTGGTTTATTGCTGATAAATCTGGAGCCGGTGAGCGTGGGTCTCGCGGT
ATCATTGCAGCACTGGGGCCAGATGGTAAGCCCTCCCGTATCGTAGTTATCTACACGACGGGGAGTCAGG
CAACTATGGATGAACGAAATAGACAGATCGCTGAGATAGGTGCCTCACTGATTAAGCATTGGTAACCGAT
TCTAGGTGCATTGGCGCAGAAAAAAATGCCTGATGCGACGCTGCGCGTCTTATACTCCCACATATGCCAG
ATTCAGCAACGGATACGGCTTCCCCAACTTGCCCACTTCCATACGTGTCCTCCTTACCAGAAATTTATCC
TTAAGATCCCGAATCGTTTAAACTCGACTCTGGCTCTATCGAATCTCCGTCGTTTCGAGCTTAC
Features (pLannotate 1.2.2; 20 found; start..end, strand, type, name):
     92..163     +  misc_feature   5' β-globin insulator: insulator upstream of the human β-globin locus (Farrell et al., 2002)
    168..214     -  terminator     T7 terminator: transcription terminator for bacteriophage T7 RNA polymerase
    232..280     -  polyA_signal   poly(A) signal: synthetic polyadenylation signal
    361..664     +  enhancer       CMV enhancer: human cytomegalovirus immediate early enhancer
    737..754     -  promoter       CMV promoter (fragment): human cytomegalovirus (CMV) immediate early promoter
    817..868     +  promoter       CMVd2 promoter: truncated human cytomegalovirus (CMV) immediate early promoter that yields moderately reduced expression relative to the full-length promoter
    943..4761    +  CDS            S: SPIKE_SARS2 - Experimental evidence at protein level: Swiss-Prot protein existence level 1. [Spike glycoprotein]: May down-regulate host tetherin (BST2) by lysosomal degradation, thereby counteracting its antiviral activity. From Severe acute respiratory syndrome coronavirus 2 (2019-nCoV) (SARS-CoV-2).
   4828..4850    +  CDS            FLAG (fragment): FLAG® epitope tag, followed by an enterokinase cleavage site
   4904..5025    -  polyA_signal   SV40 poly(A) signal: SV40 polyadenylation signal
   5048..5117    -  CDS            large T antigen (fragment): large T antigen from SV40 (simian virus 40)
   5140..5186    +  terminator     T7 terminator: transcription terminator for bacteriophage T7 RNA polymerase
   5216..5352    +  terminator     rrnG terminator: transcription terminator from the E. coli ribosomal RNA rrnG operon (Albrechtsen et al., 1991)
   5397..5468    +  misc_feature   3' β-globin insulator: insulator downstream of the human β-globin locus (Farrell et al., 2002)
   5694..6282    -  rep_origin     ori: high-copy-number ColE1/pMB1/pBR322/pUC origin of replication
   6454..6518    -  CDS            bla(M) (fragment): β-lactamase lacking the signal sequence; bla(M); allows cytosolic expression of β-lactamase
   6782..7991    +  promoter       UbC promoter: human ubiquitin C promoter
   7995..8592    +  CDS            PuroR (fragment): puromycin N-acetyltransferase; pac from Streptomyces; confers resistance to puromycin
   8621..8669    +  polyA_signal   poly(A) signal: synthetic polyadenylation signal
   8935..9795    +  CDS            AmpR: β-lactamase; bla; confers resistance to ampicillin, carbenicillin, and related antibiotics
   9808..9944    +  terminator     rrnG terminator: transcription terminator from the E. coli ribosomal RNA rrnG operon (Albrechtsen et al., 1991)
