[The description below was written by a language model from this plasmid's Addgene catalogue record and pLannotate feature annotations shown in this document.]
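Description:
pGBW-m4133141 is a mammalian expression plasmid of about 10 kb that carries the wild-type SARS-CoV-2 spike (S) surface glycoprotein in the pTwist_CMV_Puro_6 backbone. It is propagated in E. coli from a high-copy ColE1/pUC-type origin under ampicillin selection (AmpR, β-lactamase). For selection of transfected mammalian cells it carries a separate cassette in which the human ubiquitin C (UbC) promoter drives puromycin N-acetyltransferase, followed by a synthetic poly(A) signal.

The spike open reading frame (roughly 3.8 kb, described as matching the NCBI reference protein) sits downstream of the CMV immediate-early enhancer and promoter elements and is followed by an SV40 polyadenylation signal. According to the catalogue entry, the backbone supplies a C-terminal tag consisting of a TEV protease cleavage site and 3xFLAG, which would allow detection or affinity capture of the protein and subsequent removal of the epitope. The automated annotation picks up only a FLAG fragment just after the S coding sequence and does not call the TEV site. The expression unit is bracketed by short 5' and 3' β-globin insulator elements, along with T7 and rrnG transcription terminators and a synthetic poly(A) signal upstream. These are arrangements generally meant to shield the cassette from read-through transcription and neighbouring regulatory influence.

Two sequence records are annotated, a depositor sequence and a repository sequencing result. They differ by a few nucleotides in length and in their start coordinate, but show the same set and order of features. The stated purpose is expression of spike protein in mammalian cells; the record does not specify further applications.
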