Addgene plasmid #152404: pGBW-m4133141
Purpose: Mammalian expression plasmid for SARS-CoV-2 S (surface glycoprotein)
Depositing lab: Ginkgo Bioworks & Benjie Chen.
Backbone
  Vector backbone: pTwist_CMV_Puro_6
  Backbone size w/o insert (bp): 6080
  Vector type: Mammalian Expression
  Selectable markers: Puromycin
Growth in bacteria
  Bacterial resistance: Ampicillin, 100 μg/mL
  Growth temperature: 37°C
  Growth strain: DH5alpha
  Copy number: High Copy
Gene/Insert
  Gene/Insert name: SARS-CoV-2 S (surface glycoprotein) (alt names: Spike protein; S protein)
  Species: Severe acute respiratory syndrome coronavirus 2
  Insert size (bp): 3815
  Mutation: wt
  Entrez Gene: S (a.k.a. GU280_gp02, spike glycoprotein)
  Promoter: CMV
  Tag / fusion protein: Cleavable TEV;3xFlag (C terminal on backbone)
  Cloning method: Unknown
Resource information
  A portion of this plasmid was derived from a plasmid made by: GinkgoBioworks
Depositor comments: NCBI reference sequence: YP_009724390.1
How to cite: pGBW-m4133141 was a gift from Ginkgo Bioworks & Benjie Chen (Addgene plasmid # 152404 ; http://n2t.net/addgene:152404 ; RRID:Addgene_152404)
